Addgene plasmid #40068: pEGFP-N1 Btsz2
Depositing lab: Fernando Martin-Belmonte. Depositing organization: Centro de Biologia Molecular Severo Ochoa. Publication: Synaptotagmin-like proteins control the formation of a single apical membrane domain in epithelial cells. Galvez-Santisteban M, Rodriguez-Fraticelli AE, Bryant DM, Vergarajauregui S, Yasuda T, Banon-Rodriguez I, Bernascone I, Datta A, Spivak N, Young K, Slim CL, Brakeman PR, Fukuda M, Mostov KE, Martin-Belmonte F. Nat Cell Biol. 2012 Jul 22. doi: 10.1038/ncb2541. PubMed 22820376.
Backbone
  Vector backbone: pEGFP-N1
  Backbone manufacturer: Clontech
  Backbone size w/o insert (bp): 4700
  Total vector size (bp): 12700
  Vector type: Mammalian Expression
  Selectable markers: Neomycin (select with G418)
Growth in bacteria
  Bacterial resistance: Kanamycin, 50 μg/mL
  Growth temperature: 37°C
  Growth strain: DH5alpha
  Copy number: High Copy
Gene/Insert
  Gene/Insert name: Btsz2 (alt names: Bitesize; btsz; btsz-2)
  Species: D. melanogaster (fly)
  Insert size (bp): 7937
  GenBank ID: AY229970.1
  Entrez Gene: btsz (a.k.a. Dmel_CG44012, BcDNA:GH06647, Btsz, CG14858, CG17304, CG18280, CG31306, CG33555, CG44012, CG7343, Dmel\CG44012, Dmel_CG17304, Dmel_CG33555, Granulophilin, l(3)10418)
  Promoter: CMV promoter
  Tag / fusion protein: EGFP (C terminal on backbone)
  Cloning method: Restriction Enzyme; 5′ cloning site BglII (destroyed during cloning); 3′ cloning site HindIII (not destroyed)
  Sequencing primers: 5′ CGCAAATGGGCGGTAGGCGTG
Resource information
  A portion of this plasmid was derived from a plasmid made by: Open Biosystems cDNA clone
Terms and licenses: Academic/Nonprofit Terms; Industry Terms: Not Available to Industry
How to cite: pEGFP-N1 Btsz2 was a gift from Fernando Martin-Belmonte (Addgene plasmid # 40068 ; http://n2t.net/addgene:40068 ; RRID:Addgene_40068)
