[The description below was written by a language model from this plasmid's Addgene catalogue record.]
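Description:
pEGFP-N1 Btsz2 is a mammalian expression plasmid built on the Clontech pEGFP-N1 backbone (about 4.7 kb), carrying a roughly 7.9 kb cDNA for Btsz2, an isoform of the Drosophila melanogaster gene bitesize (btsz), for a total size of about 12.7 kb. The record lists it as a high-copy plasmid propagated in E. coli under kanamycin selection. In mammalian cells, the neomycin resistance marker allows selection of stable transfectants with G418. In this backbone family a single resistance cassette normally serves both purposes, although no feature table is provided here to confirm the individual elements or the origins of replication.

The insert sits downstream of the CMV promoter, which drives strong constitutive transcription in most mammalian cell types. It is placed upstream of the backbone's EGFP coding sequence, so the protein is produced with EGFP fused to its C terminus. The cDNA was introduced by restriction cloning between the BglII and HindIII sites of the polylinker. The BglII site was destroyed in the process, while the HindIII site remains intact. Part of the plasmid derives from a commercial cDNA clone.

Bitesize is the fly synaptotagmin-like protein, and the associated publication concerns the role of synaptotagmin-like proteins in forming a single apical membrane domain in epithelial cells. The construct is therefore suited to expressing fluorescently tagged Btsz2 in cultured mammalian cells, to follow its subcellular localisation by live or fixed imaging or to test its function in epithelial polarity. The record does not describe specific experiments done with this plasmid.
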