>Addgene plasmid #40068 | pEGFP-N1 Btsz2 | addgene partial sequence | sequence record 54618 | EGFP-C 5'-CATGGTCCTGCTGGAGTTCGTG-3'
AAAGCGGCCGCGACTCTAGATCATAATCAGCCATACCACATTTGTAGAGGTTTTACTTGCTTTAAAAAAC
CTCCCACACCTCCCCCTGAACCTGAAACATAAAATGAATGCAATTGTTGTTGTTAACTTGTTTATTGCAG
CTTATAATGGTTACAAATAAAGCAATAGCATCACAAATTTCACAAATAAAGCATTTTTTTCACTGCATTC
TAGTTGTGGTTTGTCCAAACTCATCAATGTATCTTAAGGCGTAAATTGTAAGCGTTAATATTTTGTTAAA
ATTCGCGTTAAATTTTTGTTAAATCAGCTCATTTTTTAACCAATAGGCCGAAATCGGCAAAATCCCTTAT
AAATCAAAAGAATAGACCGAGATAGGGT
[37 nt withheld, positions 379-415]
AAAGAACGTGGACTCCAACGTCAAAGG
[49 nt withheld, positions 443-491]
T
[91 nt withheld, positions 493-583]
G
[124 nt withheld, positions 585-708]
CAGGTGGCACTTTTCGGGGAAATGTGCGCGGAACCCCTATTTGTTTATTTTTCTAAATACATTCAAATAT
GTATCCGCTCATGAGACAATAAC
