>Addgene plasmid #40068 | pEGFP-N1 Btsz2 | addgene partial sequence | sequence record 55034 | EGFP-N 5'-CGTCGCCGTCCAGCTCGACCAG-3'
TTGCTCACCATGGTGGCGACCGGTGGATCCCGGGCCCGCGGTACCGTCGACTGCAGAATTCGAAGCTTTG
GCAAATTGGCTCGAATGCCATCCAAACTGGAACGCAGAACCAAGCTGCCCTCAACCCAGAAGTTCGGACG
ATCCAACATGTTCTGCCACAGGGAGAGCTCCTTTCCAGTGGCATCCATCCATTCCACCTGCCGGCCATAG
CTGCGACCGGTTCCCAACGAGAATCGTATGCCGCCAACAAACTCATTGCTGGCCAAACGATCGTGATCCC
AGACGGTTAGCTCCAAGGCGCGTTCTGACAATTCCTCCAGGGAGACGTCCTCGTAAACAAATGTGTAGTT
CCAGCTGGGATGCAGGGTGCGCTTCACCACCGGCGTCTTTTGCTTGGAGCTCCTCGTCCGATCGGGCAAC
AAATAACTCTTGCAGAAGGCGTCGCAGGTGCCGTTCGCCTTTATAGGACTCAGATGCTTGGCCTCCTTGA
CCAGCACATGCAGCTGGCCGCCTTTTGAAGTGCGTTCTGATTTGGAGGCCACCGACTTAATGCTGCCTCC
AAATTTGCGCAAGTTCGAGGAGCTGCCTGTTATTGAGGAGCCGCGCGAAAAGAACGAGGATTTGATGTTC
TCTGGGGGAATGTACTTCAGACCCACTACGATGTCACCTCGGTAGGTAGCCACCTCGTCGAAGGGTTCGC
TGCGTTCTTGGAGAAGGTACCACTGCGACTGGGGATTGTCGAAGAGCCGCCCCTGTAAATTGACACTGAC
TTCGCCCAGGAAGTCGTTACGCCCAAACATATCCGAGTGCCAGACGGTGAGCCACAATGTTCGTGATTCC
AAGCTGGAA
